>Addgene plasmid #113491 | pcDNA5FRT/TO-SVIP-Strep-HA | addgene full sequence | sequence record 218569 | Addgene NGS Result
TTAAGCTACAACAAGGCAAGGCTTGACCGACAATTGCATGAAGAATCTGCTTAGGGTTAGGCGTTTTGCG
CTGCTTCGCGATGTACGGGCCAGATATACGCGTTGACATTGATTATTGACTAGTTATTAATAGTAATCAA
TTACGGGGTCATTAGTTCATAGCCCATATATGGAGTTCCGCGTTACATAACTTACGGTAAATGGCCCGCC
TGGCTGACCGCCCAACGACCCCCGCCCATTGACGTCAATAATGACGTATGTTCCCATAGTAACGCCAATA
GGGACTTTCCATTGACGTCAATGGGTGGAGTATTTACGGTAAACTGCCCACTTGGCAGTACATCAAGTGT
ATCATATGCCAAGTACGCCCCCTATTGACGTCAATGACGGTAAATGGCCCGCCTGGCATTATGCCCAGTA
CATGACCTTATGGGACTTTCCTACTTGGCAGTACATCTACGTATTAGTCATCGCTATTACCATGGTGATG
CGGTTTTGGCAGTACATCAATGGGCGTGGATAGCGGTTTGACTCACGGGGATTTCCAAGTCTCCACCCCA
TTGACGTCAATGGGAGTTTGTTTTGGCACCAAAATCAACGGGACTTTCCAAAATGTCGTAACAACTCCGC
CCCATTGACGCAAATGGGCGGTAGGCGTGTACGGTGGGAGGTCTATATAAGCAGAGCTCTCCCTATCAGT
GATAGAGATCTCCCTATCAGTGATAGAGATCGTCGACGAGCTCGTTTAGTGAACCGTCAGATCGCCTGGA
GACGCCATCCACGCTGTTTTGACCTCCATAGAAGACACCGGGACCGATCCAGCCTCCGGACTCTAGCGTT
TAAACTTAAGCTTGGTACCGAGCTCGGATCCACTAGTCCAGTGTGGTGGAATTCTGCAGATATCAACAAG
TTTGTACAAAAAAGCAGGCTCCACCATATGGGGCTGTGTTTTCCTTGTCCCGGGGAGTCCGCGCCTCCCA
CGCCGGACCTGGAAGAGAAAAGAGCAAAGCTTGCAGAGGCTGCAGAGAGAAGACAAAAAGAGGCTGCATC
TCGGGGAATTTTAGATGTTCAATCTGTGCAAGAAAAGAGAAAGAAAAAGGAAAAAATAGAAAAACAAATT
GCTACATCCGGGCCCCCACCAGAAGGTGGACTTAGGTGGACAGTTTCAGACCTAGCTTTCTTGTACAAAG
TGGTTGATATCAAGGCCGCCGACATCACCAGCCTGTACAAGAAAGTGGGGTGGAGCCATCCCCAGTTCGA
GAAGGGCGGAGGATCTGGCGGCGGAAGCGGCGGAGGAAGCTGGTCCCACCCTCAGTTTGAGAAAGGCACC
GAGCTGGGCAGCACCATGGCCAGCTACCCCTACGACGTGCCCGACTACGCCTGATGACTCGAGTCTAGAG
GGCCCGTTTAAACCCGCTGATCAGCCTCGACTGTGCCTTCTAGTTGCCAGCCATCTGTTGTTTGCCCCTC
CCCCGTGCCTTCCTTGACCCTGGAAGGTGCCACTCCCACTGTCCTTTCCTAATAAAATGAGGAAATTGCA
TCGCATTGTCTGAGTAGGTGTCATTCTATTCTGGGGGGTGGGGTGGGGCAGGACAGCAAGGGGGAGGATT
GGGAAGACAATAGCAGGCATGCTGGGGATGCGGTGGGCTCTATGGCTTCTGAGGCGGAAAGAACCAGCTG
GGGCTCTAGGGGGTATCCCC
[124 nt withheld, positions 1701-1824]
C
[91 nt withheld, positions 1826-1916]
AGGGTGATGGTTCACGTACCTAGAAGTTCCTATTCCGAAGTTCCTATTCTCTAGAAAGTATAGGAACTTC
CTTGGCCAAAAAGCCTGAACTCACCGCGACGTCTGTCGAGAAGTTTCTGATCGAAAAGTTCGACAGCGTC
TCCGACCTGATGCAGCTCTCGGAGGGCGAAGAATCTCGTGCTTTCAGCTTCGATGTAGGAGGGCGTGGAT
ATGTCCTGCGGGTAAATAGCTGCGCCGATGGTTTCTACAAAGATCGTTATGTTTATCGGCACTTTGCATC
GGCCGCGCTCCCGATTCCGGAAGTGCTTGACATTGGGGAATTCAGCGAGAGCCTGACCTATTGCATCTCC
CGCCGTGCACAGGGTGTCACGTTGCAAGACCTGCCTGAAACCGAACTGCCCGCTGTTCTGCAGCCGGTCG
CGGAGGCCATGGATGCGATCGCTGCGGCCGATCTTAGCCAGACGAGCGGGTTCGGCCCATTCGGACCGCA
AGGAATCGGTCAATACACTACATGGCGTGATTTCATATGCGCGATTGCTGATCCCCATGTGTATCACTGG
CAAACTGTGATGGACGACACCGTCAGTGCGTCCGTCGCGCAGGCTCTCGATGAGCTGATGCTTTGGGCCG
AGGACTGCCCCGAAGTCCGGCACCTCGTGCACGCGGATTTCGGCTCCAACAATGTCCTGACGGACAATGG
CCGCATAACAGCGGTCATTGACTGGAGCGAGGCGATGTTCGGGGATTCCCAATACGAGGTCGCCAACATC
TTCTTCTGGAGGCCGTGGTTGGCTTGTATGGAGCAGCAGACGCGCTACTTCGAGCGGAGGCATCCGGAGC
TTGCAGGATCGCCGCGGCTCCGGGCGTATATGCTCCGCATTGGTCTTGACCAACTCTATCAGAGCTTGGT
TGACGGCAATTTCGATGATGCAGCTTGGGCGCAGGGTCGATGCGACGCAATCGTCCGATCCGGAGCCGGG
ACTGTCGGGCGTACACAAATCGCCCGCAGAAGCGCGGCCGTCTGGACCGATGGCTGTGTAGAAGTACTCG
CCGATAGTGGAAACCGACGCCCCAGCACTCGTCCGAGGGCAAAGGAATAGCACGTACTACGAGATTTCGA
TTCCACCGCCGCCTTCTATGAAAGGTTGGGCTTCGGAATCGTTTTCCGGGACGCCGGCTGGATGATCCTC
CAGCGCGGGGATCTCATGCTGGAGTTCTTCGCCCACCCCAACTTGTTTATTGCAGCTTATAATGGTTACA
AATAAAGCAATAGCATCACAAATTTCACAAATAAAGCATTTTTTTCACTGCATTCTAGTTGTGGTTTGTC
CAAACTCATCAATGTATCTTATCATGTCTGTATACCGTCGACCTCTAGCTAGAGCTTGGCGTAATCATGG
TCATAGCTGTTTCCTGTGTGAAATTGTTATCCGCTCACAATTCCACACAACATACGAGCCGGAAGCATAA
AGTGTAAAGCCTGGGGTGCCTAATGAGTGAGCTAACTCACATTAATTGCGTTGCGCTCACTGCCCGCTTT
CCAGTCGGGAAACCTGTCGTGCCAGCTGCATTAATGAATCGGCCAACGCGCGGGGAGAGGCGGTTTGCGT
ATTGGGCGCTCTTCCGCTTCCTCGCTCACTGACTCGCTGCGCTCGGTCGTTCGGCTGCGGCGAGCGGTAT
CAGCTCACTCAAAGGCGGTAATACGGTTATCCACAGAATCAGGGGATAACGCAGGAAAGAACATGTGAGC
AAAAGGCCAGCAAAAGGCCAGGAACCGTAAAAAGGCCGCGTTGCTGGCGTTTTTCCATAGGCTCCGCCCC
CCTGACGAGCATCACAAAAATCGACGCTCAAGTCAGAGGTGGCGAAACCCGACAGGACTATAAAGATACC
AGGCGTTTCCCCCTGGAAGCTCCCTCGTGCGCTCTCCTGTTCCGACCCTGCCGCTTACCGGATACCTGTC
CGCCTTTCTCCCTTCGGGAAGCGTGGCGCTTTCTCATAGCTCACGCTGTAGGTATCTCAGTTCGGTGTAG
GTCGTTCGCTCCAAGCTGGGCTGTGTGCACGAACCCCCCGTTCAGCCCGACCGCTGCGCCTTATCCGGTA
ACTATCGTCTTGAGTCCAACCCGGTAAGACACGACTTATCGCCACTGGCAGCAGCCACTGGTAACAGGAT
TAGCAGAGCGAGGTATGTAGGCGGTGCTACAGAGTTCTTGAAGTGGTGGCCTAACTACGGCTACACTAGA
AGAACAGTATTTGGTATCTGCGCTCTGCTGAAGCCAGTTACCTTCGGAAAAAGAGTTGGTAGCTCTTGAT
CCGGCAAACAAACCACCGCTGGTAGCGGTGGTTTTTTTGTTTGCAAGCAGCAGATTACGCGCAGAAAAAA
AGGATCTCAAGAAGATCCTTTGATCTTTTCTACGGGGTCTGACGCTCAGTGGAACGAAAACTCACGTTAA
GGGATTTTGGTCATGAGATTATCAAAAAGGATCTTCACCTAGATCCTTTTAAATTAAAAATGAAGTTTTA
AATCAATCTAAAGTATATATGAGTAAACTTGGTCTGACAGTTACCAATGCTTAATCAGTGAGGCACCTAT
CTCAGCGATCTGTCTATTTCGTTCATCCATAGTTGCCTGACTCCCCGTCGTGTAGATAACTACGATACGG
GAGGGCTTACCATCTGGCCCCAGTGCTGCAATGATACCGCGAGACCCACGCTCACCGGCTCCAGATTTAT
CAGCAATAAACCAGCCAGCCGGAAGGGCCGAGCGCAGAAGTGGTCCTGCAACTTTATCCGCCTCCATCCA
GTCTATTAATTGTTGCCGGGAAGCTAGAGTAAGTAGTTCGCCAGTTAATAGTTTGCGCAACGTTGTTGCC
ATTGCTACAGGCATCGTGGTGTCACGCTCGTCGTTTGGTATGGCTTCATTCAGCTCCGGTTCCCAACGAT
CAAGGCGAGTTACATGATCCCCCATGTTGTGCAAAAAAGCGGTTAGCTCCTTCGGTCCTCCGATCGTTGT
CAGAAGTAAGTTGGCCGCAGTGTTATCACTCATGGTTATGGCAGCACTGCATAATTCTCTTACTGTCATG
CCATCCGTAAGATGCTTTTCTGTGACTGGTGAGTACTCAACCAAGTCATTCTGAGAATAGTGTATGCGGC
GACCGAGTTGCTCTTGCCCGGCGTCAATACGGGATAATACCGCGCCACATAGCAGAACTTTAAAAGTGCT
CATCATTGGAAAACGTTCTTCGGGGCGAAAACTCTCAAGGATCTTACCGCTGTTGAGATCCAGTTCGATG
TAACCCACTCGTGCACCCAACTGATCTTCAGCATCTTTTACTTTCACCAGCGTTTCTGGGTGAGCAAAAA
CAGGAAGGCAAAATGCCGCAAAAAAGGGAATAAGGGCGACACGGAAATGTTGAATACTCATACTCTTCCT
TTTTCAATATTATTGAAGCATTTATCAGGGTTATTGTCTCATGAGCGGATACATATTTGAATGTATTTAG
AAAAATAAACAAATAGGGGTTCCGCGCACATTTCCCCGAAAAGTGCCACCTGACGTCGACGGATCGGGAG
ATCTCCCGATCCCCTATGGTGCACTCTCAGTACAATCTGCTCTGATGCCGCATAGTTAAGCCAGTATCTG
CTCCCTGCTTGTGTGTTGGAGGTCGCTGAGTAGTGCGCGAGCAAAAT
Features (pLannotate 1.2.2; 23 found; start..end, strand, type, name):
    105..484     +  enhancer       CMV enhancer: human cytomegalovirus immediate early enhancer
    485..688     +  promoter       CMV promoter: human cytomegalovirus (CMV) immediate early promoter
    690..709     +  promoter       PLtetO-1 promoter (fragment): modified phage lambda PL promoter with tet operator sites (Lutz and Bujard, 1997)
    711..730     +  promoter       PLtetO-1 promoter (fragment): modified phage lambda PL promoter with tet operator sites (Lutz and Bujard, 1997)
    738..771     +  promoter       TRE3GV promoter (fragment): 3rd-generation Tet-responsive promoter that can be activated by binding of Tet-On® 3G, optimized for retroviral and lentiviral vectors
    906..930     +  protein_bind   attB1: mutant version of attB; recombination site for the Gateway® BP reaction BP Clonase™
    938..1168    +  CDS            SVIP: SVIP_HUMAN - Experimental evidence at protein level: Swiss-Prot protein existence level 1. From Homo sapiens (Human).
   1174..1193    -  protein_bind   attB2: mutant version of attB; core recombination site for the Gateway® BP reaction BP Clonase™
   1431..1655    +  polyA_signal   bGH poly(A) signal: bovine growth hormone polyadenylation signal
   1659..1680    +  promoter       SV40 promoter (fragment): SV40 enhancer and early promoter
   1701..1934    +  rep_origin     f1 ori (fragment) (sequence partly withheld): f1 bacteriophage origin of replication; arrow indicates direction of (+) strand synthesis
   1939..1986    +  protein_bind   FRT: FLP-mediated recombination occurs in the 8-bp core sequence TCTAGAAA (Turan and Bode, 2011). FLP recombinase from the Saccharomyces cerevisiae 2μ plasmid
   1994..3016    +  CDS            HygR: aminoglycoside phosphotransferase from E. coli; aph(4)-Ia; confers resistance to hygromycin
   3026..3151    +  CDS            ble (fragment): BLE_KLEPN - Experimental evidence at protein level: Swiss-Prot protein existence level 1. Binding protein with a strong affinity to the bleomycin family of antibiotics. Binds to CL990; an antimitotic-antibiotic compound. From Klebsiella pneumoniae.
   3146..3267    +  polyA_signal   SV40 poly(A) signal: SV40 polyadenylation signal
   3340..3356    -  protein_bind   lac operator: The lac repressor binds to the lac operator to inhibit transcription in E. coli. This inhibition can be relieved by adding lactose or isopropyl-β-D-thiogalactopyranoside (IPTG). lac repressor encoded by lacI
   3364..3394    -  promoter       lac promoter: promoter for the E. coli lac operon
   3409..3430    -  protein_bind   CAP binding site: CAP binding activates transcription in the presence of cAMP. E. coli catabolite activator protein
   3443..3535    -  CDS            lacI (fragment): lac repressor; lacI; The lac repressor binds to the lac operator to inhibit transcription in E. coli. This inhibition can be relieved by adding lactose or isopropyl-β-D-thiogalactopyranoside (IPTG).
   3718..4306    -  rep_origin     ori: high-copy-number ColE1/pMB1/pBR322/pUC origin of replication
   4477..5337    -  CDS            AmpR: β-lactamase; bla; confers resistance to ampicillin, carbenicillin, and related antibiotics
   5338..5442    -  promoter       AmpR promoter: bla
   5501..5553    -  misc_feature   bom (fragment): basis of mobility region from pBR322
