[The description below was written by a language model from this plasmid's Addgene catalogue record and pLannotate feature annotations shown in this document.]
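Description:
pcDNA5FRT/TO-SVIP-Strep-HA is a mammalian expression plasmid built on the Gateway-adapted pcDNA5-FRT-TO-cSH-GW backbone. It is propagated in E. coli through a high-copy ColE1/pUC-type origin with ampicillin selection (AmpR under its own bla promoter). The payload is the wild-type human SVIP (small VCP/p97-interacting protein) coding sequence, cloned without its stop codon by Gateway recombination so that it is flanked by attB1 and attB2 sites. It reads through into a C-terminal 2xStrep-HA tag supplied by the backbone. The tag itself is not annotated in the feature table, but there is unannotated space between attB2 and the bGH polyadenylation signal where it would lie.

Transcription is driven by the CMV enhancer/promoter. Short matches annotated as tet-operator-containing promoter fragments follow immediately downstream, consistent with the "TO" design, in which tet operators allow repression by Tet repressor and induction with tetracycline or doxycycline in repressor-expressing cells. Downstream sits an FRT site directly ahead of a hygromycin resistance gene that has no complete annotated promoter of its own, followed by an SV40 poly(A) signal. In this arrangement, FLP-mediated recombination into a genomic FRT site in a suitable host line places HygR behind a resident promoter, so hygromycin selects for single-copy, isogenic integrants.

The 5,603 nt sequenced record is smaller than the listed empty backbone, as expected when the small SVIP insert replaces a Gateway cassette. The construct suits inducible expression of tagged SVIP for Strep/HA affinity purification. The associated publication used affinity-purification mass spectrometry to study VCP/p97 interactions.
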