Addgene plasmid #113491: pcDNA5FRT/TO-SVIP-Strep-HA
Purpose: Expression of human SVIP with C-terminal strep-HA tag
Depositing lab: Hemmo Meyer. Depositing organization: Universitaet Duisburg-Essen. Publication: AP-SWATH reveals direct involvement of VCP/p97 in integrated stress response signaling through facilitating CReP/PPP1R15B degradation. Hulsmann J, Kravic B, Weith M, Gstaiger M, Aebersold RH, Collins BC, Meyer H. Mol Cell Proteomics. 2018 Mar 29. pii: RA117.000471. doi: 10.1074/mcp.RA117.000471. PubMed 29599191.
Backbone
  Vector backbone: pcDNA5-FRT-TO-cSH-GW
  Backbone manufacturer: Ruedi Aebersold
  Backbone size w/o insert (bp): 7017
  Vector type: Mammalian Expression
  Selectable markers: Hygromycin
Growth in bacteria
  Bacterial resistance: Ampicillin, 100 μg/mL
  Growth temperature: 37°C
  Growth strain: DH5alpha
  Copy number: High Copy
Gene/Insert
  Gene/Insert name: SVIP (alt name: Small VCP/p97-interacting protein)
  Species: H. sapiens (human)
  Mutation: wildtype without stop codon
  Entrez Gene: SVIP
  Promoter: CMV
  Tag / fusion protein: 2xstrep-HA (C terminal on insert)
  Cloning method: Gateway Cloning
  Sequencing primers: 5′ CMV-F; 3′ BGH-rev
Terms and licenses: Academic/Nonprofit Terms; Industry Terms: Not Available to Industry
How to cite: pcDNA5FRT/TO-SVIP-Strep-HA was a gift from Hemmo Meyer (Addgene plasmid # 113491 ; http://n2t.net/addgene:113491 ; RRID:Addgene_113491)
